>Addgene plasmid #118377 | pENTR-KAT14-1-546 | addgene full sequence | sequence record 229606 | Addgene NGS Result
CTTTCCTGCGTTATCCCCTGATTCTGTGGATAACCGTATTACCGCCTTTGAGTGAGCTGATACCGCTCGC
CGCAGCCGAACGACCGAGCGCAGCGAGTCAGTGAGCGAGGAAGCGGAAGAGCGCCCAATACGCAAACCGC
CTCTCCCCGCGCGTTGGCCGATTCATTAATGCAGCTGGCACGACAGGTTTCCCGACTGGAAAGCGGGCAG
TGAGCGCAACGCAATTAATACGCGTACCGCTAGCCAGGAAGAGTTTGTAGAAACGCAAAAAGGCCATCCG
TCAGGATGGCCTTCTGCTTAGTTTGATGCCTGGCAGTTTATGGCGGGCGTCCTGCCCGCCACCCTCCGGG
CCGTTGCTTCACAACGTTCAAATCCGCTCCCGGCGGATTTGTCCTACTCAGGAGAGCGTTCACCGACAAA
CAACAGATAAAACGAAAGGCCCAGTCTTCCGACTGAGCCTTTCGTTTTATTTGATGCCTGGCAGTTCCCT
ACTCTCGCGTTAACGCTAGCATGGATGTTTTCCCAGTCACGACGTTGTAAAACGACGGCCAGTCTTAAGC
TCGGGCCCCAAATAATGATTTTATTTTGACTGATAGTGACCTGTTCGTTGCAACAAATTGATGAGCAATG
CTTTTTTATAATGCCAACTTTGTACAAAAAAGCAGGCTCCACCATGGATAGTAGCATCCACCTGAGTAGT
CTGATCAGTCGGCATGATGACGAAGCCACGAGAACATCGACCTCAGAAGGACTGGAGGAAGGTGAAGTGG
AGGGAGAGACGCTCCTGATCGTCGAATCCGAGGATCAGGCATCAGTGGACTTATCGCACGACCAGAGTGG
GGATTCCCTCAACAGTGATGAAGGAGACGTGTCTTGGATGGAGGAGCAGCTGTCCTACTTCTGTGACAAG
TGCCAAAAATGGATACCAGCCAGTCAGCTGAGGGAACAGCTCAGTTACCTTAAGGGTGATAATTTTTTTA
GGTTTACTTGTTCGGATTGCTCAGCAGATGGCAAGGAGCAGTATGAAAGGCTGAAGCTGACATGGCAGCA
AGTCGTCATGTTGGCAATGTACAACTTGTCTCTGGAAGGAAGTGGACGTCAAGGTTATTTCAGGTGGAAA
GAAGATATCTGTGCTTTTATTGAGAAACATTGGACTTTTTTACTAGGGAATAGGAAAAAGACGTCTACCT
GGTGGAGCACCGTGGCAGGTTGCCTCAGCGTGGGAAGTCCCATGTACTTCCGTTCAGGTGCTCAGGAATT
TGGAGAGCCAGGATGGTGGAAACTTGTTCATAACAAGCCCCCAACGATGAAACCTGAAGGAGAGAAGTTG
TCTGCCTCTACTTTGAAAATAAAAGCAGCCTCAAAACCAACTTTAGATCCCATCATTACTGTTGAGGGAC
TTAGAAAACGAGCAAGTCGGAATCCTGTGGAATCTGCCATGGAATTAAAAGAGAAAAGGTCTCGAACTCA
GGAAGCAAAAGACATTAGAAGAGCCCAGAAGGAGGCCGCTGGCTTTCTTGACAGGAGCACATCTTCTACC
CCTGTAAAATTCATAAGCCGAGGCCGCAGGCCAGATGTGATTCTGGAAAAAGGCGAAGTGATTGACTTTT
CCTCCTTGAGCTCCTCTGACCGCACCCCGCTGACAAGCCCATCTCCTTCTCCTTCTCTGGATTTCTCTGC
CCCTGGTACACCTGCCTCTCATTCTGCCACACCTAGCTTGCTTTCAGAAGCAGATCTGATTCCAGATGTG
ATGCCCCCACAAGCCTTGTTTCATGATGACGATGAGATGGAAGGCGATGGAGTCATAGACCCAGGGATGG
AGTACGTCCCACCCCCTGCTGGGTCAGTAGCTTCTGGGCCAGTGGTTGGGGGCAGAAAGAAGGTCAGAGG
CCCTGAACAGATAAAGCAGGAGGTAGAGAGTGAGGAGGAAAAACCCGACAGGATGGATATTGACAGTGAA
GACACAGATTCAAACACATCTTTGCAAACAAGGGCTAGAGAAAAGAGGAAGCCTCAGCTGGAGAAGGACA
CAAAGCCGAAAGAGCCCAGGTATACTCCCGTGAGCATCTACGAGGAAAAGCTGCTGCTCAAGAGGCTGGA
AGCTTGTCCCGGTGCTGTTGCCATGACTCCGGAAGCTCGGAGACTGAAACGCAAACTGATTGTCAGACAA
GCGAAAAGGGATAGGGGATTACCACTTTTTGACTTGGATCAAGTTGTTAATGCTGCTCTTTTGTTAGTTG
ACGGGATTTATGGAGCCAAAGAAGGAGGAATTTCCAGACTTCCAGCTGGACAAGCCACGTACAGAACCAC
CTGATAGGACTTCAGAATCCTTGACCGATACCAGACTTCCTTGCCGTCCAGGAAGGGATTTCGACACCAG
ACCACCAAGTTTTTGTATCGCTTGGTAGGATCAGAAGATATGGCTGTGGACCAGAGTATTGTCAGCCCTT
ATACCTCTCGGATCTTGAAACCTTATATCAGGCGTGATTATGAAACAAAGCCACCCAAACTGCAGCTCCT
GTCACAGATTCGTTCCCACCTGCACAGGAGCGACCCTCACTGGACGCCGGAGCCCGACGCACCTCTCGAT
TACTGTTATGTGCGGCCAAATCACATCCCAACGATCAACTCCATGTGTCAGGAGTTTTTTTGGCCTGGCA
TTGACCTGTCTGAGTGTCTGCAGTACCCAGACTTCAGTGTTGTTGTTCTTTATAAAAAAGTCATCATTGC
CTTTGGCTTCATGGTTCCTGATGTGAAATACAATGAAGCTTACATTTCATTTCTGTTCGTCCACCCTGAA
TGGAGAAGAGCAGGGATTGCAACTTTCATGATCTATCATCTGATTCAGACCTGCATGGGCAAGGACGTAA
CCCTTCACGTCTCAGCAAGCAACCCCGCTATGCTACTGTACCAGAAGTTTGGATTCAAGACTGAAGAATA
TGTATTAGATTTCTATGATAAATATTACCCATTGGAGAGTACAGAGTGTAAACACGCATTCTTTCTGAGG
CTCCGGCGCTAGGACCCAGCTTTCTTGTACAAAGTTGGCATTATAAGAAAGCATTGCTTATCAATTTGTT
GCAACGAACAGGTCACTATCAGTCAAAATAAAATCATTATTTGCCATCCAGCTGATATCCCCTATAGTGA
GTCGTATTACATGGTCATAGCTGTTTCCTGGCAGCTCTGGCCCGTGTCTCAAAATCTCTGATGTTACATT
GCACAAGATAAAAATATATCATCATGAACAATAAAACTGTCTGCTTACATAAACAGTAATACAAGGGGTG
TTATGAGCCATATTCAACGGGAAACGTCGAGGCCGCGATTAAATTCCAACATGGATGCTGATTTATATGG
GTATAAATGGGCTCGCGATAATGTCGGGCAATCAGGTGCGACAATCTATCGCTTGTATGGGAAGCCCGAT
GCGCCAGAGTTGTTTCTGAAACATGGCAAAGGTAGCGTTGCCAATGATGTTACAGATGAGATGGTCAGAC
TAAACTGGCTGACGGAATTTATGCCTCTTCCGACCATCAAGCATTTTATCCGTACTCCTGATGATGCATG
GTTACTCACCACTGCGATCCCCGGAAAAACAGCATTCCAGGTATTAGAAGAATATCCTGATTCAGGTGAA
AATATTGTTGATGCGCTGGCAGTGTTCCTGCGCCGGTTGCATTCGATTCCTGTTTGTAATTGTCCTTTTA
ACAGCGATCGCGTATTTCGTCTCGCTCAGGCGCAATCACGAATGAATAACGGTTTGGTTGATGCGAGTGA
TTTTGATGACGAGCGTAATGGCTGGCCTGTTGAACAAGTCTGGAAAGAAATGCATAAACTTTTGCCATTC
TCACCGGATTCAGTCGTCACTCATGGTGATTTCTCACTTGATAACCTTATTTTTGACGAGGGGAAATTAA
TAGGTTGTATTGATGTTGGACGAGTCGGAATCGCAGACCGATACCAGGATCTTGCCATCCTATGGAACTG
CCTCGGTGAGTTTTCTCCTTCATTACAGAAACGGCTTTTTCAAAAATATGGTATTGATAATCCTGATATG
AATAAATTGCAGTTTCATTTGATGCTCGATGAGTTTTTCTAATCAGAATTGGTTAATTGGTTGTAACACT
GGCAGAGCATTACGCTGACTTGACGGGACGGCGCAAGCTCATGACCAAAATCCCTTAACGTGAGTTACGC
GTCGTTCCACTGAGCGTCAGACCCCGTAGAAAAGATCAAAGGATCTTCTTGAGATCCTTTTTTTCTGCGC
GTAATCTGCTGCTTGCAAACAAAAAAACCACCGCTACCAGCGGTGGTTTGTTTGCCGGATCAAGAGCTAC
CAACTCTTTTTCCGAAGGTAACTGGCTTCAGCAGAGCGCAGATACCAAATACTGTTCTTCTAGTGTAGCC
GTAGTTAGGCCACCACTTCAAGAACTCTGTAGCACCGCCTACATACCTCGCTCTGCTAATCCTGTTACCA
GTGGCTGCTGCCAGTGGCGATAAGTCGTGTCTTACCGGGTTGGACTCAAGACGATAGTTACCGGATAAGG
CGCAGCGGTCGGGCTGAACGGGGGGTTCGTGCACACAGCCCAGCTTGGAGCGAACGACCTACACCGAACT
GAGATACCTACAGCGTGAGCTATGAGAAAGCGCCACGCTTCCCGAAGGGAGAAAGGCGGACAGGTATCCG
GTAAGCGGCAGGGTCGGAACAGGAGAGCGCACGAGGGAGCTTCCAGGGGGAAACGCCTGGTATCTTTATA
GTCCTGTCGGGTTTCGCCACCTCTGACTTGAGCGTCGATTTTTGTGATGCTCGTCAGGGGGGCGGAGCCT
ATGGAAAAACGCCAGCAACGCGGCCTTTTTACGGTTCCTGGCCTTTTGCTGGCCTTTTGCTCACATGTT
Features (pLannotate 1.2.2; 10 found; start..end, strand, type, name):
    121..213     +  CDS            lacI (fragment): lac repressor; lacI; The lac repressor binds to the lac operator to inhibit transcription in E. coli. This inhibition can be relieved by adding lactose or isopropyl-β-D-thiogalactopyranoside (IPTG).
    268..295     -  terminator     rrnB T2 terminator: transcription terminator T2 from the E. coli rrnB gene
    427..470     +  terminator     rrnB T1 terminator: Escherichia coli rrnB; transcription terminator T1 from the E. coli rrnB gene
    517..553     -  CDS            lacZα (fragment): LacZα fragment of β-galactosidase; lacZ fragment
    569..668     +  protein_bind   attL1: mutant version of attL; recombination site for the Gateway® LR reaction LR Clonase™
    674..3019    +  CDS            KAT14: CSR2B_HUMAN - Also known as CSRP2BP. Experimental evidence at protein level: Swiss-Prot protein existence level 1. Component of the ATAC complex, a complex with histone acetyltransferase activity on histones H3 and H4. May function as a scaffold for the ATAC complex to promote ATAC complex stability. Has also weak histone acetyltransferase activity toward histone H4. Required for the normal progression through G1 and G2/M phases of the cell cycle. From Homo sapiens (Human).
   3024..3123    -  protein_bind   attL2: mutant version of attL; recombination site for the Gateway® LR reaction LR Clonase™
   3141..3159    -  promoter       T7 promoter: promoter for bacteriophage T7 RNA polymerase
   3293..4102    +  CDS            KanR: aminoglycoside phosphotransferase; aph(3')-Ia; confers resistance to kanamycin in bacteria or G418 (Geneticin®) in eukaryotes
   4249..4837    +  rep_origin     ori: high-copy-number ColE1/pMB1/pBR322/pUC origin of replication
