[The description below was written by a language model from this plasmid's Addgene catalogue record and pLannotate feature annotations shown in this document.]
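Description:
pENTR-KAT14-1-546 is a Gateway entry (donor) clone built on the pENTR221 backbone and intended as a shuttle for moving a human KAT14 coding sequence into destination vectors, not for direct expression. It is propagated in E. coli from a high-copy ColE1/pUC-type origin and selected with kanamycin through an aminoglycoside phosphotransferase (KanR) gene. Upstream of the cloning region sit the rrnB T1 and T2 transcription terminators, which insulate the insert from read-through transcription originating in the backbone. Small lacI and lacZα fragments and a T7 promoter downstream of the insert, on the opposite strand, are backbone remnants. No eukaryotic promoter, tag or reporter is annotated, so expression elements have to come from the destination vector.

The payload is KAT14 (also known as CSRP2BP or ATAC2), a component of the ATAC histone acetyltransferase complex that has weak acetyltransferase activity toward histone H4 and may act as a scaffold for the complex. It is flanked by attL1 and attL2 sites, so LR Clonase recombination transfers the open reading frame directionally into any attR-containing destination vector.

The catalogue entry describes the insert as a truncation encoding amino acids 1–546, 1638 bp in size. The feature table from the sequenced 4,899-nt record, however, annotates a KAT14 coding feature of about 2.3 kb between the att sites, which is longer than the stated truncation. The record does not explain this discrepancy, so the extent of the insert should be checked against the sequence. The associated work examined nuclear actin interactors and linked actin to KAT14, which suggests that truncations like this one served to map functional or interaction regions of the protein.
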