Addgene plasmid #118377: pENTR-KAT14-1-546
Purpose: Gateway compatible donor vector with KAT14-1-546 truncation.
Depositing lab: Maria Vartiainen. Depositing organization: University of Helsinki. Publication: Nuclear actin interactome analysis links actin to KAT14 histone acetyl transferase and mRNA splicing. Viita T, Kyheroinen S, Prajapati B, Virtanen J, Frilander MJ, Varjosalo M, Vartiainen MK. J Cell Sci. 2019 Apr 17;132(8). pii: jcs.226852. doi: 10.1242/jcs.226852. PubMed 30890647.
Backbone
  Vector backbone: pENTR221
  Backbone manufacturer: Thermo Fisher Scientific
  Vector type: Donor-plasmid
Growth in bacteria
  Bacterial resistance: Kanamycin, 50 μg/mL
  Growth temperature: 37°C
  Growth strain: DH5alpha
  Copy number: High Copy
Gene/Insert
  Gene/Insert name: KAT14 (alt names: CSRP2BP; ATAC2)
  Species: H. sapiens (human)
  Insert size (bp): 1638
  Mutation: Truncation (aa 1-546)
  Entrez Gene: KAT14 (a.k.a. ATAC2, CRP2BP, CSRP2BP, PRO1194, dJ717M23.1)
  Cloning method: Ligation Independent Cloning
  Sequencing primers: 5′ GTAAAACGACGGCCAGT; 3′ CAGGAAACAGCTATGAC
Terms and licenses: Academic/Nonprofit Terms; Industry Terms: Not Available to Industry
Depositor comments: Please visit https://www.biorxiv.org/content/10.1101/445973v1 for BioRxiv preprint
How to cite: pENTR-KAT14-1-546 was a gift from Maria Vartiainen (Addgene plasmid # 118377 ; http://n2t.net/addgene:118377 ; RRID:Addgene_118377)
